Addgene plasmid #29166: pEMS1365
Purpose: Expression of the eGFP reporter gene was not detected in the brain and eye.
Depositing lab: Elizabeth Simpson. Depositing organization: University of British Columbia. Publication: A regulatory toolbox of MiniPromoters to drive selective expression in the brain. Portales-Casamar E, Swanson DJ, Liu L, de Leeuw CN, Banks KG, Ho Sui SJ, Fulton DL, Ali J, Amirabbasi M, Arenillas DJ, Babyak N, Black SF, Bonaguro RJ, Brauer E, Candido TR, Castellarin M, Chen J, Chen Y, Cheng JC, Chopra V, Docking TR, Dreolini L, D'Souza CA, Flynn EK, Glenn R, Hatakka K, Hearty TG, Imanian B, Jiang S, Khorasan-zadeh S, Komljenovic I, Laprise S, Liao NY, Lim JS, Lithwick S, Liu F, Liu J, Lu M, McConechy M, McLeod AJ, Milisavljevic M, Mis J, O'Connor K, Palma B, Palmquist DL, Schmouth JF, Swanson MI, Tam B, Ticoll A, Turner JL, Varhol R, Vermeulen J, Watkins RF, Wilson G, Wong BK, Wong SH, Wong TY, Yang GS, Ypsilanti AR, Jones SJ, Holt RA, Goldowitz D, Wasserman WW, Simpson EM. Proc Natl Acad Sci U S A. 2010 Sep 21. 107(38):16589-94. 10.1073/pnas.1009158107 PubMed 20807748.
Backbone
  Vector backbone: pEMS1306
  Backbone size w/o insert (bp): 16454
  Vector type: Pleiades Promoter Project [sic, Pleaides Plieades]
Growth in bacteria
  Bacterial resistance: Ampicillin, 100 μg/mL
  Growth temperature: 37°C
  Growth strain: DH5alpha
  Growth instructions: DH10B
  Copy number: High Copy
Gene/Insert
  Gene/Insert name: Ple177 (alt names: RGS16; regulator of G-protein signaling 16)
  Species: H. sapiens (human)
  Insert size (bp): 1302
  Entrez Gene: RGS16 (a.k.a. A28-RGS14, A28-RGS14P, RGS-R)
  Tag / fusion protein: EGFP-NLS (C terminal on backbone)
  Cloning method: Restriction Enzyme; 5′ cloning site FseI (unknown if destroyed); 3′ cloning site AscI (unknown if destroyed)
  Sequencing primers: 5′ Unknown
Terms and licenses: Academic/Nonprofit Terms; Industry Terms: Not Available to Industry
How to cite: pEMS1365 was a gift from Elizabeth Simpson (Addgene plasmid # 29166 ; http://n2t.net/addgene:29166 ; RRID:Addgene_29166)
