[The description below was written by a language model from this plasmid's Addgene catalogue record.]
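Description:
pEMS1365 is a Pleiades Promoter Project plasmid built on the large pEMS1306 backbone (about 16.5 kb without insert). It is propagated in E. coli as a high-copy plasmid under ampicillin selection. The record provides no feature table, so the origin of replication and the other elements that make up this unusually large backbone are not stated and cannot be described in detail here.

The payload is Ple177, a 1,302 bp human MiniPromoter designed from regulatory sequence of RGS16 (regulator of G-protein signaling 16), cloned between FseI and AscI sites. The insert is a candidate promoter rather than a coding sequence. It sits upstream of a backbone-encoded EGFP reporter carrying a nuclear localization signal, so any transcriptional activity of the MiniPromoter would be read out as nuclear green fluorescence in expressing cells. The nuclear targeting concentrates signal in the cell body, which makes it easier to identify and count labelled cells in tissue.

The construct belongs to a collection of compact human promoters created to drive selective, region- or cell-type-specific expression in the brain. For this particular design the recorded outcome is negative: EGFP reporter expression was not detected in the brain or the eye. pEMS1365 is therefore mainly useful as a documented non-expressing MiniPromoter design. It can serve as a reference point when evaluating or redesigning RGS16-derived regulatory elements, or for comparison with other constructs in the same series, rather than as a working tool for driving expression in neural tissue.
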