>Addgene plasmid #29166 | pEMS1365 | addgene partial sequence | sequence record 39488 | EGFP-N 5'-CGTCGCCGTCCAGCTCGACCAG-3'
ACCATGGTGGCGGAAGTTCCTATACCTTTTGAAGAATAGGAACTTCGGCGCGCCCGCAGGGCAGCACGTA
GTAGGCAGGATGGTGGCAGGCTCCAGGAGGCTCCGCGTGCGCCAGGAAGCAAAGGCGCGGTAGCAGGTGC
TAGTCAACTGCGGTTGGGTTTAGCAGCCTGCAAGCGCCCAGACTGAGCGGCCGCTGCTTTAAATCCCCTC
GGAGGAGCGGGGCGGGGCTGGGCACTGCTGACCAATCGGAGGGTGGGGCTGGGCGCTGAGAAGGCGGAGG
CGGGGCCCGCAGCCAGACTGGGCCGGGTGCAACTTTCGCGGCAGCTGGAGCACGCGGAGCTGCACCCTCC
GCCCAGAGGACGCCGCGTGTGGAAGGAAAAGCGGCAAGAGAATTGGCACGGGGATGAGACGTGCACACCC
AGTTTCCTAGGGAAAAGTACCTGCCGACCTCTAGTAACAGCAGGAAAGTCACGCAGCGGTGTCGTGTTGA
GAGAGTTTGCACGGGGGTGGTGGGTCTGGGAGGCACACAGGGCTTTCTTTGATCGCAGGCAAGTCTGAGC
CTGCTGGGTCCTGAGGACAGGCGCACAGGGTGCAAACCTGGGCAAAACAGCATCTGATTATACTGATAAG
TACCCGGTTGCAGTA
