>Addgene plasmid #29166 | pEMS1365 | addgene partial sequence | sequence record 39636 | pEMS1307-fwd 5'-ccgcacgtctaagaaaccat-3'
AAATAGGCGTATCACGAGGCCCTTTCGTCTTCAAGAATTAATTCCGATCATATTCAATAACCCTTAATGA
ATTCGAGCTCCTAGGCCGGCCCCTTAAAAGCTATTGTTTTCCCACCAACTTGGGAATATAGTAAATTCAT
AAGAAATATGTATTTGTAGATTGATGATTGAATTTGGAGGACCTAAACCACTGTGAGGATCATCTGAGCT
AAATCAGAAAAATGGAGAAAGAGTTCTCATTTCTGCTTACCATTATCAGTAGACAAAGATCCCCATCTAG
ACTTCTGCCTCCATGGAAAGGGTAGTGCTGGGGGCTGGGAGCTGAAGGAGATGAAAGGCAATATGGCTGG
GATGCTGTGGGACATTTAATCTTGACTACGGCTTTGCCCAGACTGCTGACCCCAGATGACCCAGGGTGCA
GAGCCGTGCCCCCATGCTGCCATCCATTAAAGAGATCACATCTGCTCTGGGAGTGCTGGGCAAAAATGGG
GTCAGGTTTTGTCCAAGCCAGTGCAATTCATAAGTGAGCTCAACTTGCTGGATTTACAGCAACTGTCGAG
TCATCCTGCATTACCGAAA
